Addgene plasmid #48593: pFUSB4_TGAC
Depositing lab: Stephen Ekker. Depositing organization: Mayo Foundation for Medical Education and Research. Publication: High Efficiency In Vivo Genome Engineering with a Simplified 15-RVD GoldyTALEN Design. Ma AC, Lee HB, Clark KJ, Ekker SC. PLoS One. 2013 May 29;8(5):e65259. doi: 10.1371/journal.pone.0065259. Print 2013. PubMed 23734242.
Backbone
  Vector backbone: pFUS_B4
  Vector type: Mammalian Expression, TALEN
Growth in bacteria
  Bacterial resistance: Spectinomycin, 50 μg/mL
  Growth temperature: 37°C
  Growth strain: Top10
  Copy number: Unknown
Gene/Insert
  Gene/Insert name: RVD sequence: NG NN NI HD
  Species: Synthetic
  Cloning method: Unknown
  Sequencing primers: 5′ ttgatgcctggcagttccct; 3′ cgaaccgaacaggcttatgt
Terms and licenses: Academic/Nonprofit Terms; Industry Terms: Not Available to Industry
Depositor comments: Plasmid was created using Golden Gate cloning.
How to cite: pFUSB4_TGAC was a gift from Stephen Ekker (Addgene plasmid # 48593 ; http://n2t.net/addgene:48593 ; RRID:Addgene_48593)
