[The description below was written by a language model from this plasmid's Addgene catalogue record and pLannotate feature annotations shown in this document.]
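Description:
pFUSB4_TGAC is a small (about 2.9 kb) bacterial intermediate plasmid from a Golden Gate TALEN assembly system, built on the pFUS_B4 array vector. It carries a pre-assembled synthetic block of four TAL effector repeats whose repeat-variable diresidues are NG, NN, NI and HD. Under the standard TALE code these recognise T, G, A and C respectively, which accounts for the "TGAC" in the name. Although the repository classifies it under mammalian expression and TALEN vectors, the annotated features show no eukaryotic promoter, nuclease domain or polyadenylation signal, so the plasmid looks like a cloning module rather than an expression construct in its own right.

It replicates in E. coli from a high-copy ColE1/pUC-type origin and is selected with spectinomycin through the aadA (SmR) aminoglycoside adenylyltransferase gene. This gene sits downstream of a class 1 integron Pc promoter fragment and a short remnant of a gentamicin acetyltransferase gene. Short lacZα and lacI fragments are also annotated, which would be consistent with a blue/white screening cassette having been displaced by the repeat array, though the record does not say so. rrnB T1 and T2 terminators are annotated as well and probably insulate the cloning region. The automated feature table does not annotate the repeat array itself, so its exact position and any flanking Type IIS restriction sites are not stated.

The associated publication describes a simplified 15-RVD GoldyTALEN design for in vivo genome engineering. This suggests the plasmid belongs to a set of ready-made four-repeat modules that are joined with other repeat blocks in a later Golden Gate step to give a full-length TALEN in a final expression backbone.
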