Features (pLannotate 1.2.2; 8 found; start..end, strand, type, name):
      3..39      -  CDS            lacZα (fragment): LacZα fragment of β-galactosidase; lacZ fragment
    596..619     +  promoter       Pc promoter (fragment): intI1 (promoter lies within the coding sequence); class 1 integron promoter
    795..851     +  CDS            GmR (fragment): gentamycin acetyltransferase; aacC1; confers resistance to gentamycin
    858..1649    +  CDS            SmR: aminoglycoside adenylyltransferase (Murphy, 1985); aadA; confers resistance to spectinomycin and streptomycin
   1742..2330    +  rep_origin     ori: high-copy-number ColE1/pMB1/pBR322/pUC origin of replication
   2513..2605    +  CDS            lacI (fragment): lac repressor; lacI; The lac repressor binds to the lac operator to inhibit transcription in E. coli. This inhibition can be relieved by adding lactose or isopropyl-β-D-thiogalactopyranoside (IPTG).
   2660..2687    -  terminator     rrnB T2 terminator: transcription terminator T2 from the E. coli rrnB gene
   2819..2862    +  terminator     rrnB T1 terminator: Escherichia coli rrnB; transcription terminator T1 from the E. coli rrnB gene
>Addgene plasmid #48593 | pFUSB4_TGAC | depositor full sequence | sequence record 70293 | Full Sequence
ATGTTTTCCCAGTCACGACGTTGTAAAACGACGGCCAGTCTTAAGCGTCTCATGGCCTGACCCCGGACCA
AGTGGTGGCCTATCGCCAGCAACGGTGGCGGCAAGCAAGCGCTCGAAACGGTGCAGCGGCTGTTGCCGGT
GCTGTGCCAGGACCATGGCCTGACCCCGGACCAAGTGGTGGCTATCGCCAGCAACAATGGCGGCAAGCAA
GCGCTCGAAACGGTGCAGCGGCTGTTGCCGGTGCTGTGCCAGGACCATGGCCTGACCCCGGACCAAGTGG
TGGCTATCGCCAGCAACATTGGCGGCAAGCAAGCGCTCGAAACGGTGCAGCGGCTGTTGCCGGTGCTGTG
CCAGGACCATGGCCTGACTCCGGACCAAGTGGTGGCTATCGCCAGCCACGATGGCGGCAAGCAAGCGCTC
GAAACGGTGCAGCGGCTGTTGCCGGTGCTGTGCCAGGACCATGGCCTGACCCCGGACCAAGTGGTGGCTA
TCGAGACGTCTAGACCAGCCAGGACAGAAATGCCTCGACTTCGCTGCTACCCAAGGTTGCCGGGTGACGC
ACACCGTGGAAACGGATGAAGGCACGAACCCAGTGGACATAAGCCTGTTCGGTTCGTAAGCTGTAATGCA
AGTAGCGTATGCGCTCACGCAACTGGTCCAGAACCTTGACCGAACGCAGCGGTGGTAACGGCGCAGTGGC
GGTTTTCATGGCTTGTTATGACTGTTTTTTTGGGGTACAGTCTATGCCTCGGGCATCCAAGCAGCAAGCG
CGTTACGCCGTGGGTCGATGTTTGATGTTATGGAGCAGCAACGATGTTACGCAGCAGGGCAGTCGCCCTA
AAACAAAGTTAAACATTATGAGGGAAGCGGTGATCGCCGAAGTATCGACTCAACTATCAGAGGTAGTTGG
CGTCATCGAGCGCCATCTCGAACCGACGTTGCTGGCCGTACATTTGTACGGCTCCGCAGTGGATGGCGGC
CTGAAGCCACACAGTGATATTGATTTGCTGGTTACGGTGACCGTAAGGCTTGATGAAACAACGCGGCGAG
CTTTGATCAACGACCTTTTGGAAACTTCGGCTTCCCCTGGAGAGAGCGAGATTCTCCGCGCTGTAGAAGT
CACCATTGTTGTGCACGACGACATCATTCCGTGGCGTTATCCAGCTAAGCGCGAACTGCAATTTGGAGAA
TGGCAGCGCAATGACATTCTTGCAGGTATCTTCGAGCCAGCCACGATCGACATTGATCTGGCTATCTTGC
TGACAAAAGCAAGAGAACATAGCGTTGCCTTGGTAGGTCCAGCGGCGGAGGAACTCTTTGATCCGGTTCC
TGAACAGGATCTATTTGAGGCGCTAAATGAAACCTTAACGCTATGGAACTCGCCGCCCGACTGGGCTGGC
GATGAGCGAAATGTAGTGCTTACGTTGTCCCGCATTTGGTACAGCGCAGTAACCGGCAAAATCGCGCCGA
AGGATGTCGCTGCCGACTGGGCAATGGAGCGCCTGCCGGCCCAGTATCAGCCCGTCATACTTGAAGCTAG
ACAGGCTTATCTTGGACAAGAAGAAGATCGCTTGGCCTCGCGCGCAGATCAGTTGGAAGAATTTGTCCAC
TACGTGAAAGGCGAGATCACCAAGGTAGTCGGCAAATAACCCTCGAGCCACCCATGACCAAAATCCCTTA
ACGTGAGTTACGCGTCGTTCCACTGAGCGTCAGACCCCGTAGAAAAGATCAAAGGATCTTCTTGAGATCC
TTTTTTTCTGCGCGTAATCTGCTGCTTGCAAACAAAAAAACCACCGCTACCAGCGGTGGTTTGTTTGCCG
GATCAAGAGCTACCAACTCTTTTTCCGAAGGTAACTGGCTTCAGCAGAGCGCAGATACCAAATACTGTCC
TTCTAGTGTAGCCGTAGTTAGGCCACCACTTCAAGAACTCTGTAGCACCGCCTACATACCTCGCTCTGCT
AATCCTGTTACCAGTGGCTGCTGCCAGTGGCGATAAGTCGTGTCTTACCGGGTTGGACTCAAGACGATAG
TTACCGGATAAGGCGCAGCGGTCGGGCTGAACGGGGGGTTCGTGCACACAGCCCAGCTTGGAGCGAACGA
CCTACACCGAACTGAGATACCTACAGCGTGAGCATTGAGAAAGCGCCACGCTTCCCGAAGGGAGAAAGGC
GGACAGGTATCCGGTAAGCGGCAGGGTCGGAACAGGAGAGCGCACGAGGGAGCTTCCAGGGGGAAACGCC
TGGTATCTTTATAGTCCTGTCGGGTTTCGCCACCTCTGACTTGAGCGTCGATTTTTGTGATGCTCGTCAG
GGGGGCGGAGCCTATGGAAAAACGCCAGCAACGCGGCCTTTTTACGGTTCCTGGCCTTTTGCTGGCCTTT
TGCTCACATGTTCTTTCCTGCGTTATCCCCTGATTCTGTGGATAACCGTATTACCGCCTTTGAGTGAGCT
GATACCGCTCGCCGCAGCCGAACGACCGAGCGCAGCGAGTCAGTGAGCGAGGAAGCGGAAGAGCGCCCAA
TACGCAAACCGCCTCTCCCCGCGCGTTGGCCGATTCATTAATGCAGCTGGCACGACAGGTTTCCCGACTG
GAAAGCGGGCAGTGAGCGCAACGCAATTAATACGCGTACCGCTAGCCAGGAAGAGTTTGTAGAAACGCAA
AAAGGCCATCCGTCAGGATGGCCTTCTGCTTAGTTTGATGCCTGGCAGTTTATGGCGGGCGTCCTGCCCG
CCACCCTCCGGGCCGTTGCTTCACAACGTTCAAATCCGCTCCCGGCGGATTTGTCCTACTCAGGAGAGCG
TTCACCGACAAACAACAGATAAAACGAAAGGCCCAGTCTTCCGACTGAGCCTTTCGTTTTATTTGATGCC
TGGCAGTTCCCTACTCTCGCGTTAACGCTAGCATGG
