>Addgene plasmid #48593 | pFUSB4_TGAC | addgene partial sequence | sequence record 71340 | pCR8_F1 5'-ttgatgcctggcagttccct-3'
TGTAAAACGACGGCCAGTCTTAAGCGTCTCATGGCCTGACCCCGGACCAAGTGGTGGCTATCGCCAGCAA
CGGTGGCGGCAAGCAAGCGCTCGAAACGGTGCAGCGGCTGTTGCCGGTGCTGTGCCAGGACCATGGCCTG
ACCCCGGACCAAGTGGTGGCTATCGCCAGCAACAATGGCGGCAAGCAAGCGCTCGAAACGGTGCAGCGGC
TGTTGCCGGTGCTGTGCCAGGACCATGGCCTGACCCCGGACCAAGTGGTGGCTATCGCCAGCAACATTGG
CGGCAAGCAAGCGCTCGAAACGGTGCAGCGGCTGTTGCCGGTGCTGTGCCAGGACCATGGCCTGACTCCG
GACCAAGTGGTGGCTATCGCCAGCCACGATGGCGGCAAGCAAGCGCTCGAAACGGTGCAGCGGCTGTTGC
CGGTGCTGTGCCAGGACCATGGCCTGACCCCGGACCAAGTGGTGGCTATCGAGACGTCTAGACCAGCCAG
GACAGAAATGCCTCGACTTCGCTGCTACCCAAGGTTGCCGGGTGACGCACACCGTGGAAACGGATGAAGG
CACGAACCCAGTGGACATAAGCCTGTTCGGTTCGTAAGCTGTAATGCAAGTAGCGTATGCGCTCACGCAA
CTGGTCCAGAACCTTGACCGAACGCAGCGGTGGTAACGGCGCAGTGGCGGTTTTCATGGCTTGTTATGAC
TGTTTTTTTGGGGTACAGTCTATGCCTCGGGCATCCAAGCAGCAAGCGCGTTACGCCGTGGGTCGATGTT
TGATGTTATGGAGCAGCAACGATGTTACGCAGCAGGGCAGTCGCCCTAAAACAAAGTTAAACATTATGA
